>Addgene plasmid #76507 | FES gRNA (BRDN0001147775) | addgene full sequence | sequence record 185972 | Addgene Assembled Sequence
CCCGGGTGCAAAGATGGATAAAGTTTTAAACAGAGAGGAATCTTTGCAGCTAATGGACCTTCTAGGTCTT
GAAAGGAGTGGGAATTGGCTCCGGTGCCCGTCAGTGGGCAGAGCGCACATCGCCCACAGTCCCCGAGAAG
TTGGGGGGAGGGGTCGGCAATTGATCCGGTGCCTAGAGAAGGTGGCGCGGGGTAAACTGGGAAAGTGATG
TCGTGTACTGGCTCCGCCTTTTTCCCGAGGGTGGGGGAGAACCGTATATAAGTGCAGTAGTCGCCGTGAA
CGTTCTTTTTCGCAACGGGTTTGCCGCCAGAACACAGGTAAGTGCCGTGTGTGGTTCCCGCGGGCCTGGC
CTCTTTACGGGTTATGGCCCTTGCGTGCCTTGAATTACTTCCACCTGGCTGCAGTACGTGATTCTTGATC
CCGAGCTTCGGGTTGGAAGTGGGTGGGAGAGTTCGAGGCCTTGCGCTTAAGGAGCCCCTTCGCCTCGTGC
TTGAGTTGAGGCCTGGCCTGGGCGCTGGGGCCGCCGCGTGCGAATCTGGTGGCACCTTCGCGCCTGTCTC
GCTGCTTTCGATAAGTCTCTAGCCATTTAAAATTTTTGATGACCTGCTGCGACGCTTTTTTTCTGGCAAG
ATAGTCTTGTAAATGCGGGCCAAGATCTGCACACTGGTATTTCGGTTTTTGGGGCCGCGGGCGGCGACGG
GGCCCGTGCGTCCCAGCGCACATGTTCGGCGAGGCGGGGCCTGCGAGCGCGGCCACCGAGAATCGGACGG
GGGTAGTCTCAAGCTGGCCGGCCTGCTCTGGTGCCTGGCCTCGCGCCGCCGTGTATCGCCCCGCCCTGGG
CGGCAAGGCTGGCCCGGTCGGCACCAGTTGCGTGAGCGGAAAGATGGCCGCTTCCCGGCCCTGCTGCAGG
GAGCTCAAAATGGAGGACGCGGCGCTCGGGAGAGCGGGCGGGTGAGTCACCCACACAAAGGAAAAGGGCC
TTTCCGTCCTCAGCCGTCGCTTCATGTGACTCCACGGAGTACCGGGCGCCGTCCAGGCACCTCGATTAGT
TCTCGAGCTTTTGGAGTACGTCGTCTTTAGGTTGGGGGGAGGGGTTTTATGCGATGGAGTTTCCCCACAC
TGAGTGGGTGGAGACTGAAGTTAGGCCAGCTTGGCACTTGATGTAATTCTCCTTGGAATTTGCCCTTTTT
GAGTTTGGATCTTGGTTCATTCTCAAGCCTCAGACAGTGGTTCAAAGTTTTTTTCTTCCATTTCAGGTGT
CGTGACGTACGGCCACCATGACCGAGTACAAGCCCACGGTGCGCCTCGCCACCCGCGACGACGTCCCCAG
GGCCGTACGCACCCTCGCCGCCGCGTTCGCCGACTACCCCGCCACGCGCCACACCGTCGATCCGGACCGC
CACATCGAGCGGGTCACCGAGCTGCAAGAACTCTTCCTCACGCGCGTCGGGCTCGACATCGGCAAGGTGT
GGGTCGCGGACGACGGCGCCGCCGTGGCGGTCTGGACCACGCCGGAGAGCGTCGAAGCGGGGGCGGTGTT
CGCCGAGATCGGCCCGCGCATGGCCGAGTTGAGCGGTTCCCGGCTGGCCGCGCAGCAACAGATGGAAGGC
CTCCTGGCGCCGCACCGGCCCAAGGAGCCCGCGTGGTTCCTGGCCACCGTCGGAGTCTCGCCCGACCACC
AGGGCAAGGGTCTGGGCAGCGCCGTCGTGCTCCCCGGAGTGGAGGCGGCCGAGCGCGCCGGGGTGCCCGC
CTTCCTGGAGACCTCCGCGCCCCGCAACCTCCCCTTCTACGAGCGGCTCGGCTTCACCGTCACCGCCGAC
GTCGAGGTGCCCGAAGGACCGCGCACCTGGTGCATGACCCGCAAGCCCGGTGCCTGAACGCGTTAAGTCG
ACAATCAACCTCTGGATTACAAAATTTGTGAAAGATTGACTGGTATTCTTAACTATGTTGCTCCTTTTAC
GCTATGTGGATACGCTGCTTTAATGCCTTTGTATCATGCTATTGCTTCCCGTATGGCTTTCATTTTCTCC
TCCTTGTATAAATCCTGGTTGCTGTCTCTTTATGAGGAGTTGTGGCCCGTTGTCAGGCAACGTGGCGTGG
TGTGCACTGTGTTTGCTGACGCAACCCCCACTGGTTGGGGCATTGCCACCACCTGTCAGCTCCTTTCCGG
GACTTTCGCTTTCCCCCTCCCTATTGCCACGGCGGAACTCATCGCCGCCTGCCTTGCCCGCTGCTGGACA
GGGGCTCGGCTGTTGGGCACTGACAATTCCGTGGTGTTGTCGGGGAAATCATCGTCCTTTCCTTGGCTGC
TCGCCTGTGTTGCCACCTGGATTCTGCGCGGGACGTCCTTCTGCTACGTCCCTTCGGCCCTCAATCCAGC
GGACCTTCCTTCCCGCGGCCTGCTGCCGGCTCTGCGGCCTCTTCCGCGTCTTCGCCTTCGCCCTCAGACG
AGTCGGATCTCCCTTTGGGCCGCCTCCCCGCGTCGACTTTAAGACCAATGACTTACAAGGCAGCTGTAGA
TCTTAGCCACTTTTTAAAAGAAAAGGGGGGACTGGAAGGGCTAATTCACTCCCAACGAAGACAAGATCTG
CTTTTTGCTTGTACTGGGTCTCTCTGGTTAGACCAGATCTGAGCCTGGGAGCTCTCTGGCTAACTAGGGA
ACCCACTGCTTAAGCCTCAATAAAGCTTGCCTTGAGTGCTTCAAGTAGTGTGTGCCCGTCTGTTGTGTGA
CTCTGGTAACTAGAGATCCCTCAGACCCTTTTAGTCAGTGTGGAAAATCTCTAGCAGTACGTATAGTAGT
TCATGTCATCTTATTATTCAGTATTTATAACTTGCAAAGAAATGAATATCAGAGAGTGAGAGGAACTTGT
TTATTGCAGCTTATAATGGTTACAAATAAAGCAATAGCATCACAAATTTCACAAATAAAGCATTTTTTTC
ACTGCATTCTAGTTGTGGTTTGTCCAAACTCATCAATGTATCTTATCATGTCTGGCTCTAGCTATCCCGC
CCCTAACTCCGCCCATCCCGCCCCTAACTCCGCCCAGTTCCGCCCATTCTCCGCCCCATGGCTGACTAAT
TTTTTTTATTTATGCAGAGGCCGAGGCCGCCTCGGCCTCTGAGCTATTCCAGAAGTAGTGAGGAGGCTTT
TTTGGAGGCCTAGGGACGTACCCAATTCGCCCTATAGTGAGTCGTATTACGCGCGCTCACTGGCCGTCGT
TTTACAACGTCGTGACTGGGAAAACCCTGGCGTTACCCAACTTAATCGCCTTGCAGCACATCCCCCTTTC
GCCAGCTGGCGTAATAGCGAAGAGGCCCGCACCGATCGCCCTTCCCAACAGTTGCGCAGCCTGAATGGCG
AATGGG
[124 nt withheld, positions 3367-3490]
C
[91 nt withheld, positions 3492-3582]
A
[49 nt withheld, positions 3584-3632]
CCTTTGACGTTGGAGTCCACGTTCTTT
[37 nt withheld, positions 3660-3696]
ACCCTATCTCGGTCTATTCTTTTGATTTATAAGGGATTTTGCCGATTTCGGCCTATTGGTTAAAAAATGA
GCTGATTTAACAAAAATTTAACGCGAATTTTAACAAAATATTAACGCTTACAATTTAGGTGGCACTTTTC
GGGGAAATGTGCGCGGAACCCCTATTTGTTTATTTTTCTAAATACATTCAAATATGTATCCGCTCATGAG
ACAATAACCCTGATAAATGCTTCAATAATATTGAAAAAGGAAGAGTATGAGTATTCAACATTTCCGTGTC
GCCCTTATTCCCTTTTTTGCGGCATTTTGCCTTCCTGTTTTTGCTCACCCAGAAACGCTGGTGAAAGTAA
AAGATGCTGAAGATCAGTTGGGTGCACGAGTGGGTTACATCGAACTGGATCTCAACAGCGGTAAGATCCT
TGAGAGTTTTCGCCCCGAAGAACGTTTTCCAATGATGAGCACTTTTAAAGTTCTGCTATGTGGCGCGGTA
TTATCCCGTATTGACGCCGGGCAAGAGCAACTCGGTCGCCGCATACACTATTCTCAGAATGACTTGGTTG
AGTACTCACCAGTCACAGAAAAGCATCTTACGGATGGCATGACAGTAAGAGAATTATGCAGTGCTGCCAT
AACCATGAGTGATAACACTGCGGCCAACTTACTTCTGACAACGATCGGAGGACCGAAGGAGCTAACCGCT
TTTTTGCACAACATGGGGGATCATGTAACTCGCCTTGATCGTTGGGAACCGGAGCTGAATGAAGCCATAC
CAAACGACGAGCGTGACACCACGATGCCTGTAGCAATGGCAACAACGTTGCGCAAACTATTAACTGGCGA
ACTACTTACTCTAGCTTCCCGGCAACAATTAATAGACTGGATGGAGGCGGATAAAGTTGCAGGACCACTT
CTGCGCTCGGCCCTTCCGGCTGGCTGGTTTATTGCTGATAAATCTGGAGCCGGTGAGCGTGGGTCTCGCG
GTATCATTGCAGCACTGGGGCCAGATGGTAAGCCCTCCCGTATCGTAGTTATCTACACGACGGGGAGTCA
GGCAACTATGGATGAACGAAATAGACAGATCGCTGAGATAGGTGCCTCACTGATTAAGCATTGGTAACTG
TCAGACCAAGTTTACTCATATATACTTTAGATTGATTTAAAACTTCATTTTTAATTTAAAAGGATCTAGG
TGAAGATCCTTTTTGATAATCTCATGACCAAAATCCCTTAACGTGAGTTTTCGTTCCACTGAGCGTCAGA
CCCCGTAGAAAAGATCAAAGGATCTTCTTGAGATCCTTTTTTTCTGCGCGTAATCTGCTGCTTGCAAACA
AAAAAACCACCGCTACCAGCGGTGGTTTGTTTGCCGGATCAAGAGCTACCAACTCTTTTTCCGAAGGTAA
CTGGCTTCAGCAGAGCGCAGATACCAAATACTGTTCTTCTAGTGTAGCCGTAGTTAGGCCACCACTTCAA
GAACTCTGTAGCACCGCCTACATACCTCGCTCTGCTAATCCTGTTACCAGTGGCTGCTGCCAGTGGCGAT
AAGTCGTGTCTTACCGGGTTGGACTCAAGACGATAGTTACCGGATAAGGCGCAGCGGTCGGGCTGAACGG
GGGGTTCGTGCACACAGCCCAGCTTGGAGCGAACGACCTACACCGAACTGAGATACCTACAGCGTGAGCT
ATGAGAAAGCGCCACGCTTCCCGAAGGGAGAAAGGCGGACAGGTATCCGGTAAGCGGCAGGGTCGGAACA
GGAGAGCGCACGAGGGAGCTTCCAGGGGGAAACGCCTGGTATCTTTATAGTCCTGTCGGGTTTCGCCACC
TCTGACTTGAGCGTCGATTTTTGTGATGCTCGTCAGGGGGGCGGAGCCTATGGAAAAACGCCAGCAACGC
GGCCTTTTTACGGTTCCTGGCCTTTTGCTGGCCTTTTGCTCACATGTTCTTTCCTGCGTTATCCCCTGAT
TCTGTGGATAACCGTATTACCGCCTTTGAGTGAGCTGATACCGCTCGCCGCAGCCGAACGACCGAGCGCA
GCGAGTCAGTGAGCGAGGAAGCGGAAGAGCGCCCAATACGCAAACCGCCTCTCCCCGCGCGTTGGCCGAT
TCATTAATGCAGCTGGCACGACAGGTTTCCCGACTGGAAAGCGGGCAGTGAGCGCAACGCAATTAATGTG
AGTTAGCTCACTCATTAGGCACCCCAGGCTTTACACTTTATGCTTCCGGCTCGTATGTTGTGTGGAATTG
TGAGCGGATAACAATTTCACACAGGAAACAGCTATGACCATGATTACGCCAAGCGCGCAATTAACCCTCA
CTAAAGGGAACAAAAGCTGGAGCTGCAAGCTTAATGTAGTCTTATGCAATACTCTTGTAGTCTTGCAACA
TGGTAACGATGAGTTAGCAACATGCCTTACAAGGAGAGAAAAAGCACCGTGCATGCCGATTGGTGGAAGT
AAGGTGGTACGATCGTGCCTTATTAGGAAGGCAACAGACGGGTCTGACATGGATTGGACGAACCACTGAA
TTGCCGCATTGCAGAGATATTGTATTTAAGTGCCTAGCTCGATACATAAACGGGTCTCTCTGGTTAGACC
AGATCTGAGCCTGGGAGCTCTCTGGCTAACTAGGGAACCCACTGCTTAAGCCTCAATAAAGCTTGCCTTG
AGTGCTTCAAGTAGTGTGTGCCCGTCTGTTGTGTGACTCTGGTAACTAGAGATCCCTCAGACCCTTTTAG
TCAGTGTGGAAAATCTCTAGCAGTGGCGCCCGAACAGGGACTTGAAAGCGAAAGGGAAACCAGAGGAGCT
CTCTCGACGCAGGACTCGGCTTGCTGAAGCGCGCACGGCAAGAGGCGAGGGGCGGCGACTGGTGAGTACG
CCAAAAATTTTGACTAGCGGAGGCTAGAAGGAGAGAGATGGGTGCGAGAGCGTCAGTATTAAGCGGGGGA
GAATTAGATCGCGATGGGAAAAAATTCGGTTAAGGCCAGGGGGAAAGAAAAAATATAAATTAAAACATAT
AGTATGGGCAAGCAGGGAGCTAGAACGATTCGCAGTTAATCCTGGCCTGTTAGAAACATCAGAAGGCTGT
AGACAAATACTGGGACAGCTACAACCATCCCTTCAGACAGGATCAGAAGAACTTAGATCATTATATAATA
CAGTAGCAACCCTCTATTGTGTGCATCAAAGGATAGAGATAAAAGACACCAAGGAAGCTTTAGACAAGAT
AGAGGAAGAGCAAAACAAAAGTAAGACCACCGCACAGCAAGCGGCCGCTGATCTTCAGACCTGGAGGAGG
AGATATGAGGGACAATTGGAGAAGTGAATTATATAAATATAAAGTAGTAAAAATTGAACCATTAGGAGTA
GCACCCACCAAGGCAAAGAGAAGAGTGGTGCAGAGAGAAAAAAGAGCAGTGGGAATAGGAGCTTTGTTCC
TTGGGTTCTTGGGAGCAGCAGGAAGCACTATGGGCGCAGCGTCAATGACGCTGACGGTACAGGCCAGACA
ATTATTGTCTGGTATAGTGCAGCAGCAGAACAATTTGCTGAGGGCTATTGAGGCGCAACAGCATCTGTTG
CAACTCACAGTCTGGGGCATCAAGCAGCTCCAGGCAAGAATCCTGGCTGTGGAAAGATACCTAAAGGATC
AACAGCTCCTGGGGATTTGGGGTTGCTCTGGAAAACTCATTTGCACCACTGCTGTGCCTTGGAATGCTAG
TTGGAGTAATAAATCTCTGGAACAGATTTGGAATCACACGACCTGGATGGAGTGGGACAGAGAAATTAAC
AATTACACAAGCTTAATACACTCCTTAATTGAAGAATCGCAAAACCAGCAAGAAAAGAATGAACAAGAAT
TATTGGAATTAGATAAATGGGCAAGTTTGTGGAATTGGTTTAACATAACAAATTGGCTGTGGTATATAAA
ATTATTCATAATGATAGTAGGAGGCTTGGTAGGTTTAAGAATAGTTTTTGCTGTACTTTCTATAGTGAAT
AGAGTTAGGCAGGGATATTCACCATTATCGTTTCAGACCCACCTCCCAACCCCGAGGGGACCCAGAGAGG
GCCTATTTCCCATGATTCCTTCATATTTGCATATACGATACAAGGCTGTTAGAGAGATAATTAGAATTAA
TTTGACTGTAAACACAAAGATATTAGTACAAAATACGTGACGTAGAAAGTAATAATTTCTTGGGTAGTTT
GCAGTTTTAAAATTATGTTTTAAAATGGACTATCATATGCTTACCGTAACTTGAAAGTATTTCGATTTCT
TGGCTTTATATATCTTGTGGAAAGGACGAAACACCGGACTGGATGATGAAGTGCCGGTTTTAGAGCTAGA
AATAGCAAGTTAAAATAAGGCTAGTCCGTTATCAACTTGAAAAAGTGGCACCGAGTCGGTGCTTTTTTAA
GCTTGGCGTAACTAGATCTTGAGACAAATGGCAGTATTCATCCACAATTTTAAAAGAAAAGGGGGGATTG
GGGGGTACAGTGCAGGGGAAAGAATAGTAGACATAATAGCAACAGACATACAAACTAAAGAATTACAAAA
ACAAATTACAAAAATTCAAAATTTTCGGGTTTATTACAGGGACAGCAGAGATCCACTTTGGCGCCGGCTC
GAGGGGG
Features (pLannotate 1.2.2; 29 found; start..end, strand, type, name):
     14..80      +  CDS            small t antigen (fragment): SV40 (simian virus 40) small t antigen
    106..317     +  promoter       EF-1α core promoter: core promoter for human elongation factor EF-1α
    318..1256    +  intron         EF-1α intron A: intron upstream of the start codon of human EF-1α
   1278..1877    +  CDS            PuroR (fragment): puromycin N-acetyltransferase; pac from Streptomyces; confers resistance to puromycin
   1893..2481    +  misc_feature   WPRE: woodchuck hepatitis virus posttranscriptional regulatory element
   2532..2551    +  misc_feature   cPPT/CTS (fragment): central polypurine tract and central termination sequence of HIV-1
   2553..2786    +  LTR            3' LTR (ΔU3): self-inactivating 3' long terminal repeat (LTR) from HIV-1
   2864..2985    +  polyA_signal   SV40 poly(A) signal: SV40 polyadenylation signal
   3025..3160    +  rep_origin     SV40 ori: SV40 origin of replication
   3181..3199    -  promoter       T7 promoter: promoter for bacteriophage T7 RNA polymerase
   3207..3362    +  CDS            lacZα (fragment): LacZα fragment of β-galactosidase; lacZ fragment
   3367..3795    +  rep_origin     f1 ori (sequence partly withheld): f1 bacteriophage origin of replication; arrow indicates direction of (+) strand synthesis
   3848..3952    +  promoter       AmpR promoter: bla
   3953..4813    +  CDS            AmpR: β-lactamase; bla; confers resistance to ampicillin, carbenicillin, and related antibiotics
   4984..5572    +  rep_origin     ori: high-copy-number ColE1/pMB1/pBR322/pUC origin of replication
   5755..5847    +  CDS            lacI (fragment): lac repressor; lacI; The lac repressor binds to the lac operator to inhibit transcription in E. coli. This inhibition can be relieved by adding lactose or isopropyl-β-D-thiogalactopyranoside (IPTG).
   5860..5881    +  protein_bind   CAP binding site: CAP binding activates transcription in the presence of cAMP. E. coli catabolite activator protein
   5896..5926    +  promoter       lac promoter: promoter for the E. coli lac operon
   5934..5950    +  protein_bind   lac operator: The lac repressor binds to the lac operator to inhibit transcription in E. coli. This inhibition can be relieved by adding lactose or isopropyl-β-D-thiogalactopyranoside (IPTG). lac repressor encoded by lacI
   5995..6013    +  promoter       T3 promoter: promoter for bacteriophage T3 RNA polymerase
   6041..6267    +  promoter       RSV promoter: Rous sarcoma virus enhancer/promoter
   6268..6448    +  LTR            5' LTR (truncated): truncated 5' long terminal repeat (LTR) from HIV-1
   6495..6620    +  misc_feature   HIV-1 Ψ: packaging signal of human immunodeficiency virus type 1
   6604..6967    +  CDS            HIV-1 gag (fragment): gag protein from human immunodeficiency virus 1; gag
   7113..7346    +  misc_feature   RRE: The Rev response element (RRE) of HIV-1 allows for Rev-dependent mRNA export from the nucleus to the cytoplasm.
   7723..7749    +  CDS            Rev (fragment): human immunodeficiency virus 1 (HIV-1) Rev protein; rev; enhances nuclear export of unspliced and incompletely spliced viral mRNAs
   7753..7993    +  promoter       U6 promoter: RNA polymerase III promoter for human U6 snRNA
   8023..8098    +  misc_RNA       gRNA scaffold: guide RNA scaffold for the Streptococcus pyogenes CRISPR/Cas9 system
   8154..8271    +  misc_feature   cPPT/CTS: central polypurine tract and central termination sequence of HIV-1
