[The description below was written by a language model from this plasmid's Addgene catalogue record and pLannotate feature annotations shown in this document.]
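Description:
FES gRNA (BRDN0001147775) is a third-generation lentiviral guide RNA plasmid built on the lentiGuide-Puro backbone and designed to target the human FES gene (also known as FPS), which encodes a kinase represented in a human kinome gRNA library. It is propagated in E. coli as a high-copy plasmid through a ColE1/pUC-type origin with ampicillin selection (AmpR). The backbone also carries an f1 origin, an SV40 origin and residual lac and T7/T3 promoter elements that play no part in the payload.

The lentiviral transfer cassette begins with an RSV promoter fused to a truncated HIV-1 5' LTR, which makes genomic RNA production Tat-independent. This is followed by the Ψ packaging signal with a gag fragment, the Rev response element for Rev-dependent nuclear export, and a cPPT/CTS element. It ends in a ΔU3 self-inactivating 3' LTR with a downstream SV40 polyadenylation signal. Within this unit, a human U6 RNA polymerase III promoter drives the FES-specific 20-nucleotide spacer joined to the Streptococcus pyogenes Cas9 gRNA scaffold. A separate EF-1α promoter with its intron A expresses puromycin N-acetyltransferase for selection of transduced mammalian cells, and a WPRE enhances transcript expression.

The plasmid does not encode Cas9. It is meant to be packaged into lentivirus and used in cells that already express Cas9 or alongside a separate Cas9 lentiviral vector, to disrupt FES by CRISPR editing. The guide was designed against two FES reference transcripts using optimized sgRNA design rules intended to maximize on-target activity and limit off-target effects.
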