Addgene plasmid #76507: FES gRNA (BRDN0001147775)
Purpose: 3rd generation lentiviral gRNA plasmid targeting human FES
Depositing lab: John Doench & David Root. Depositing organization: Broad Institute. Publication: Optimized sgRNA design to maximize activity and minimize off-target effects of CRISPR-Cas9. Doench JG, Fusi N, Sullender M, Hegde M, Vaimberg EW, Donovan KF, Smith I, Tothova Z, Wilen C, Orchard R, Virgin HW, Listgarten J, Root DE. Nat Biotechnol. 2016 Jan 18. doi: 10.1038/nbt.3437. PubMed 26780180.
Backbone
  Vector backbone: lentiGuide-Puro
  Backbone manufacturer: Zhang Lab (Addgene plasmid # 52963)
  Vector type: Mammalian Expression, Lentiviral, CRISPR
  Selectable markers: Puromycin
Growth in bacteria
  Bacterial resistance: Ampicillin, 100 μg/mL
  Growth temperature: 37°C
  Growth strain: DH5alpha
  Copy number: High Copy
Gene/Insert
  Gene/Insert name: FES (alt names: FES; NM_001143783.1)
  gRNA/shRNA sequence: GACTGGATGATGAAGTGCCG
  Species: H. sapiens (human)
  Entrez Gene: FES (a.k.a. FPS)
  Promoter: hU6
  Cloning method: Unknown
  Sequencing primers: 5′ U6-F; 3′ pS2-R
Terms and licenses: Academic/Nonprofit Terms; Industry Terms: Not Available to Industry
Depositor comments: The gRNA was designed to target the following Genbank reference sequence(s): NM_001143783.1,NM_002005.3. Note that this plasmid does NOT contain Cas9. It should be used in conjunction with lentiCas9-Blast (Addgene #52962) or otherwise with cell lines already expressing Cas9. Browse the full kinome gRNA library at http://www.addgene.org/pooled-library/broadgpp-human-kinome/ or visit http://www.broadinstitute.org/rnai/public/ for detailed protocols and information.
How to cite: FES gRNA (BRDN0001147775) was a gift from John Doench & David Root (Addgene plasmid # 76507 ; http://n2t.net/addgene:76507 ; RRID:Addgene_76507)
