>Addgene plasmid #76507 | FES gRNA (BRDN0001147775) | depositor partial sequence | sequence record 143967 | Target Sequence
GACTGGATGATGAAGTGCCG
