>Addgene plasmid #76507 | FES gRNA (BRDN0001147775) | addgene partial sequence | sequence record 185971 | hU6-F
TAGAAAGTAATAATTTCTTGGGTAGTTTGCAGTTTTAAAATTATGTTTTAAAATGGACTATCATATGCTT
ACCGTAACTTGAAAGTATTTCGATTTCTTGGCTTTATATATCTTGTGGAAAGGACGAAACACCGGACTGG
ATGATGAAGTGCCGGTTTTAGAGCTAGAAATAGCAAGTTAAAATAAGGCTAGTCCGTTATCAACTTGAAA
AAGTGGCACCGAGTCGGTGCTTTTTTAAGCTTGGCGTAACTAGATCTTGAGACAAATGGCAGTATTCATC
CACAATTTTAAAAGAAAAGGGGGGATTGGGGGGTACAGTGCAGGGGAAAGAATAGTAGACATAATAGCAA
CAGACATACAAACTAAAGAATTACAAAAACAAATTACAAAAATTCAAAATTTTCGGGTTTATTACAGGGA
CAGCAGAGATCCACTTTGGCGCCGGCTCGAGGGGGCCCGGGTGCAAAGATGGATAAAGTTTTAAACAGAG
AGGAATCTTTGCAGCTAATGGACCTTCTAGGTCTTGAAAGGAGTGGGAATTGGCTCCGGTGCCCGTCAGT
GGGCAGAGCG
